>Addgene plasmid #141723 | TFORF0829 | addgene full sequence | sequence record 404242 | Addgene NGS Result
TTAATGTAGTCTTATGCAATACTCTTGTAGTCTTGCAACATGGTAACGATGAGTTAGCAACATGCCTTAC
AAGGAGAGAAAAAGCACCGTGCATGCCGATTGGTGGAAGTAAGGTGGTACGATCGTGCCTTATTAGGAAG
GCAACAGACGGGTCTGACATGGATTGGACGAACCACTGAATTGCCGCATTGCAGAGATATTGTATTTAAG
TGCCTAGCTCGATACATAAACGGGTCTCTCTGGTTAGACCAGATCTGAGCCTGGGAGCTCTCTGGCTAAC
TAGGGAACCCACTGCTTAAGCCTCAATAAAGCTTGCCTTGAGTGCTTCAAGTAGTGTGTGCCCGTCTGTT
GTGTGACTCTGGTAACTAGAGATCCCTCAGACCCTTTTAGTCAGTGTGGAAAATCTCTAGCAGTGGCGCC
CGAACAGGGACTTGAAAGCGAAAGGGAAACCAGAGGAGCTCTCTCGACGCAGGACTCGGCTTGCTGAAGC
GCGCACGGCAAGAGGCGAGGGGCGGCGACTGGTGAGTACGCCAAAAATTTTGACTAGCGGAGGCTAGAAG
GAGAGAGATGGGTGCGAGAGCGTCAGTATTAAGCGGGGGAGAATTAGATCGCGATGGGAAAAAATTCGGT
TAAGGCCAGGGGGAAAGAAAAAATATAAATTAAAACATATAGTATGGGCAAGCAGGGAGCTAGAACGATT
CGCAGTTAATCCTGGCCTGTTAGAAACATCAGAAGGCTGTAGACAAATACTGGGACAGCTACAACCATCC
CTTCAGACAGGATCAGAAGAACTTAGATCATTATATAATACAGTAGCAACCCTCTATTGTGTGCATCAAA
GGATAGAGATAAAAGACACCAAGGAAGCTTTAGACAAGATAGAGGAAGAGCAAAACAAAAGTAAGACCAC
CGCACAGCAAGCGGCCGCTGATCTTCAGACCTGGAGGAGGAGATATGAGGGACAATTGGAGAAGTGAATT
ATATAAATATAAAGTAGTAAAAATTGAACCATTAGGAGTAGCACCCACCAAGGCAAAGAGAAGAGTGGTG
CAGAGAGAAAAAAGAGCAGTGGGAATAGGAGCTTTGTTCCTTGGGTTCTTGGGAGCAGCAGGAAGCACTA
TGGGCGCAGCGTCAATGACGCTGACGGTACAGGCCAGACAATTATTGTCTGGTATAGTGCAGCAGCAGAA
CAATTTGCTGAGGGCTATTGAGGCGCAACAGCATCTGTTGCAACTCACAGTCTGGGGCATCAAGCAGCTC
CAGGCAAGAATCCTGGCTGTGGAAAGATACCTAAAGGATCAACAGCTCCTGGGGATTTGGGGTTGCTCTG
GAAAACTCATTTGCACCACTGCTGTGCCTTGGAATGCTAGTTGGAGTAATAAATCTCTGGAACAGATTTG
GAATCACACGACCTGGATGGAGTGGGACAGAGAAATTAACAATTACACAAGCTTAATACACTCCTTAATT
GAAGAATCGCAAAACCAGCAAGAAAAGAATGAACAAGAATTATTGGAATTAGATAAATGGGCAAGTTTGT
GGAATTGGTTTAACATAACAAATTGGCTGTGGTATATAAAATTATTCATAATGATAGTAGGAGGCTTGGT
AGGTTTAAGAATAGTTTTTGCTGTACTTTCTATAGTGAATAGAGTTAGGCAGGGATATTCACCATTATCG
TTTCAGACCCACCTCCCAACCCCGAGGGGACCCATGCATTGCATCTCAATTAGTCAGCAACCAGGTGTGG
AAAGTCCCCAGGCTCCCCAGCAGGCAGAAGTATGCAAAGCATGCGTCTCAATTAGTCAGCAACCATAGTC
CCGCCCCTAACTCCGCCCATCCCGCCCCTAACTCCGCCCAGTTCCGCCCATTCTCCGCCCCATGGCTGAC
TAATTTTTTTTATTTATGCAGAGGCCGAGGCCGCCTCGGCCTCTGAGCTATTCCAGAAGTAGTGAGGAGG
CTTTTTTGGAGGCCTAGGCTTTTGCAAAAAGCTTTCTAGAGGTACCACCGGAGCTTACCATGACCGAGTA
CAAGCCCACGGTGCGCCTCGCCACCCGCGACGACGTCCCCAGGGCCGTACGCACCCTCGCCGCCGCGTTC
GCCGACTACCCCGCCACGCGCCACACCGTCGATCCGGACCGCCACATCGAGCGGGTCACCGAGCTGCAAG
AACTCTTCCTCACGCGCGTCGGGCTCGACATCGGCAAGGTGTGGGTCGCGGACGACGGCGCCGCCGTGGC
GGTCTGGACCACGCCGGAGAGCGTCGAAGCGGGGGCGGTGTTCGCCGAGATCGGCCCGCGCATGGCCGAG
TTGAGCGGTTCCCGGCTGGCCGCGCAGCAACAGATGGAAGGCCTCCTGGCGCCGCACCGGCCCAAGGAGC
CCGCGTGGTTCCTGGCCACCGTCGGCGTCTCGCCCGACCACCAGGGCAAGGGTCTGGGCAGCGCCGTCGT
GCTCCCCGGAGTGGAGGCGGCCGAGCGCGCCGGGGTGCCCGCCTTCCTGGAGACCTCCGCGCCCCGCAAC
CTCCCCTTCTACGAGCGGCTCGGCTTCACCGTCACCGCCGACGTCGAGGTGCCCGAAGGACCGCGCACCT
GGTGCATGACCCGCAAGCCCGGTGCCAGTTAACGAATTCTAGATCTTGAGACAAATGGCAGTATTCATCC
ACAATTTTAAAAGAAAAGGGGGGATTGGGGGGTACAGTGCAGGGGAAAGAATAGTAGACATAATAGCAAC
AGACATACAAACTAAAGAATTACAAAAACAAATTACAAAAATTCAAAATTTTCGGGTTTATTACAGGGAC
AGCAGAGATCCACTTTGGCGCCGGCTCGAGGCCTGCAGGTGCAAAGATGGATAAAGTTTTAAACAGAGAG
GAATCTTTGCAGCTAATGGACCTTCTAGGTCTTGAAAGGAGTGGGAATTGGCTCCGGTGCCCGTCAGTGG
GCAGAGCGCACATCGCCCACAGTCCCCGAGAAGTTGGGGGGAGGGGTCGGCAATTGAACCGGTGCCTAGA
GAAGGTGGCGCGGGGTAAACTGGGAAAGTGATGTCGTGTACTGGCTCCGCCTTTTTCCCGAGGGTGGGGG
AGAACCGTATATAAGTGCAGTAGTCGCCGTGAACGTTCTTTTTCGCAACGGGTTTGCCGCCAGAACACAG
GTAAGTGCCGTGTGTGGTTCCCGCGGGCCTGGCCTCTTTACGGGTTATGGCCCTTGCGTGCCTTGAATTA
CTTCCACCTGGCTGCAGTACGTGATTCTTGATCCCGAGCTTCGGGTTGGAAGTGGGTGGGAGAGTTCGAG
GCCTTGCGCTTAAGGAGCCCCTTCGCCTCGTGCTTGAGTTGAGGCCTGGCCTGGGCGCTGGGGCCGCCGC
GTGCGAATCTGGTGGCACCTTCGCGCCTGTCTCGCTGCTTTCGATAAGTCTCTAGCCATTTAAAATTTTT
GATGACCTGCTGCGACGCTTTTTTTCTGGCAAGATAGTCTTGTAAATGCGGGCCAAGATCTGCACACTGG
TATTTCGGTTTTTGGGGCCGCGGGCGGCGACGGGGCCCGTGCGTCCCAGCGCACATGTTCGGCGAGGCGG
GGCCTGCGAGCGCGGCCACCGAGAATCGGACGGGGGTAGTCTCAAGCTGGCCGGCCTGCTCTGGTGCCTG
GCCTCGCGCCGCCGTGTATCGCCCCGCCCTGGGCGGCAAGGCTGGCCCGGTCGGCACCAGTTGCGTGAGC
GGAAAGATGGCCGCTTCCCGGCCCTGCTGCAGGGAGCTCAAAATGGAGGACGCGGCGCTCGGGAGAGCGG
GCGGGTGAGTCACCCACACAAAGGAAAAGGGCCTTTCCGTCCTCAGCCGTCGCTTCATGTGACTCCACGG
AGTACCGGGCGCCGTCCAGGCACCTCGATTAGTTCTCGAGCTTTTGGAGTACGTCGTCTTTAGGTTGGGG
GGAGGGGTTTTATGCGATGGAGTTTCCCCACACTGAGTGGGTGGAGACTGAAGTTAGGCCAGCTTGGCAC
TTGATGTAATTCTCCTTGGAATTTGCCCTTTTTGAGTTTGGATCTTGGTTCATTCTCAAGCCTCAGACAG
TGGTTCAAAGTTTTTTTCTTCCATTTCAGGTGTCGTGAGGCTAGCACCGCCACCATGGGTAGCAACAGTG
GGCAGGCTGGCCGCCACATCTATAAATCCCTAGCTGATGATGGCCCCTTTGACTCTGTGGAGCCGCCTAA
AAGACCCACCAGCAGACTCATCATGCACAGCATGGCCATGTTCGGAAGAGAGTTCTGCTACGCGGTGGAG
GCAGCGTATGTGACCCCAGTCCTGCTCAGCGTAGGTCTGCCCAGCAGCCTGTACAGCATTGTGTGGTTCC
TCAGCCCCATCCTGGGATTCCTGCTGCAGCCCGTGGTCGGATCGGCCAGCGACCACTGCCGGTCCAGGTG
GGGCCGCCGGAGACCCTACATCCTCACCCTGGGAGTCATGATGCTCGTGGGCATGGCTCTGTACCTCAAT
GGGGCTACTGTTGTAGCAGCTTTGATTGCTAACCCAAGGAGGAAGCTGGTTTGGGCCATAAGTGTCACCA
TGATAGGTGTCGTTCTCTTTGATTTTGCTGCCGACTTCATTGATGGGCCCATCAAAGCCTACTTATTTGA
TGTCTGCTCCCATCAGGACAAGGAGAAGGGCCTCCACTACCATGCCCTCTTCACAGGTTTTGGAGGTGCC
CTGGGTTACCTTTTGGGTGCTATAGACTGGGCCCATCTGGAGCTGGGAAGACTGTTGGGTACAGAATTCC
AGGTCATGTTCTTCTTCTCTGCATTGGTGCTCACTTTGTGTTTTACTGTTCATCTGTGCAGTATCTCTGA
AGCCCCACTTACAGAGGTTGCAAAGGGCATTCCCCCACAGCAAACCCCTCAGGACCCTCCATTGTCATCA
GATGGAATGTACGAGTATGGTTCTATCGAGAAAGTTAAAAATGGTTACGTAAATCCAGAGCTGGCAATGC
AGGGAGCAAAAAACAAAAATCATGCTGAACAGACTCGCAGGGCAATGACATTAAAGTCACTGCTGAGAGC
ACTGGTGAACATGCCTCCTCACTACCGCTACCTTTGCATCAGCCACCTCATTGGATGGACAGCCTTCCTG
TCCAACATGCTGTTCTTCACAGATTTCATGGGCCAGATTGTGTACCGCGGGGATCCCTATAGTGCACACA
ACTCCACAGAGTTTCTCATCTACGAAAGAGGAGTCGAGGTTGGATGTTGGGGCTTGTGCATCAACTCCGT
GTTTTCCTCACTTTATTCTTACTTTCAGAAAGTTTTGGTATCCTACATTGGATTAAAGGGTCTTTACTTC
ACGGGATATTTGCTGTTTGGCCTGGGGACGGGATTTATTGGGCTCTTCCCGAATGTCTACTCCACCCTGG
TCCTGTGCAGCCTGTTTGGTGTAATGTCCAGCACCCTGTACACTGTGCCCTTTAACCTCATTACTGAGTA
CCACCGCGAGGAAGAAAAGGAGAGGCAGCAGGCCCCAGGAGGGGACCCAGACAACAGCGTGAGAGGGAAG
GGCATGGACTGCGCCACCCTCACATGCATGGTGCAGCTGGCTCAGATCCTGGTCGGAGGTGGCCTGGGCT
TTCTGGTCAACACAGCCGGGACCGTTGTCGTCGTGGTGATCACAGCGTCTGCGGTGGCACTGATAGGCTG
TTGCTTTGTCGCTCTCTTTGTTAGATATGTGGATTAGTAATGAACTAGTCCGTAACTTGAAAGTATTTCG
ATTTCTTGGCTTTATATATCTTGTGGAAAGGACGACCTGAACACATAATGTCTTGGGTTACGCGTTAAGT
CGACAATCAACCTCTGGATTACAAAATTTGTGAAAGATTGACTGGTATTCTTAACTATGTTGCTCCTTTT
ACGCTATGTGGATACGCTGCTTTAATGCCTTTGTATCATGCTATTGCTTCCCGTATGGCTTTCATTTTCT
CCTCCTTGTATAAATCCTGGTTGCTGTCTCTTTATGAGGAGTTGTGGCCCGTTGTCAGGCAACGTGGCGT
GGTGTGCACTGTGTTTGCTGACGCAACCCCCACTGGTTGGGGCATTGCCACCACCTGTCAGCTCCTTTCC
GGGACTTTCGCTTTCCCCCTCCCTATTGCCACGGCGGAACTCATCGCCGCCTGCCTTGCCCGCTGCTGGA
CAGGGGCTCGGCTGTTGGGCACTGACAATTCCGTGGTGTTGTCGGGGAAATCATCGTCCTTTCCTTGGCT
GCTCGCCTGTGTTGCCACCTGGATTCTGCGCGGGACGTCCTTCTGCTACGTCCCTTCGGCCCTCAATCCA
GCGGACCTTCCTTCCCGCGGCCTGCTGCCGGCTCTGCGGCCTCTTCCGCGTCTTCGCCTTCGCCCTCAGA
CGAGTCGGATCTCCCTTTGGGCCGCCTCCCCGCGTCGACTTTAAGACCAATGACTTACAAGGCAGCTGTA
GATCTTAGCCACTTTTTAAAAGAAAAGGGGGGACTGGAAGGGCTAATTCACTCCCAACGAAGACAAGATC
TGCTTTTTGCTTGTACTGGGTCTCTCTGGTTAGACCAGATCTGAGCCTGGGAGCTCTCTGGCTAACTAGG
GAACCCACTGCTTAAGCCTCAATAAAGCTTGCCTTGAGTGCTTCAAGTAGTGTGTGCCCGTCTGTTGTGT
GACTCTGGTAACTAGAGATCCCTCAGACCCTTTTAGTCAGTGTGGAAAATCTCTAGCAGTACGTATAGTA
GTTCATGTCATCTTATTATTCAGTATTTATAACTTGCAAAGAAATGAATATCAGAGAGTGAGAGGAACTT
GTTTATTGCAGCTTATAATGGTTACAAATAAAGCAATAGCATCACAAATTTCACAAATAAAGCATTTTTT
TCACTGCATTCTAGTTGTGGTTTGTCCAAACTCATCAATGTATCTTATCATGTCTGGCTCTAGCTATCCC
GCCCCTAACTCCGCCCATCCCGCCCCTAACTCCGCCCAGTTCCGCCCATTCTCCGCCCCATGGCTGACTA
ATTTTTTTTATTTATGCAGAGGCCGAGGCCGCCTCGGCCTCTGAGCTATTCCAGAAGTAGTGAGGAGGCT
TTTTTGGAGGCCTAGGGACGTACCCAATTCGCCCTATAGTGAGTCGTATTACGCGCGCTCACTGGCCGTC
GTTTTACAACGTCGTGACTGGGAAAACCCTGGCGTTACCCAACTTAATCGCCTTGCAGCACATCCCCCTT
TCGCCAGCTGGCGTAATAGCGAAGAGGCCCGCACCGATCGCCCTTCCCAACAGTTGCGCAGCCTGAATGG
CGAATGGG
[124 nt withheld, positions 7289-7412]
C
[91 nt withheld, positions 7414-7504]
A
[49 nt withheld, positions 7506-7554]
CCTTTGACGTTGGAGTCCACGTTCTTT
[37 nt withheld, positions 7582-7618]
ACCCTATCTCGGTCTATTCTTTTGATTTATAAGGGATTTTGCCGATTTCGGCCTATTGGTTAAAAAATGA
GCTGATTTAACAAAAATTTAACGCGAATTTTAACAAAATATTAACGCTTACAATTTAGGTGGCACTTTTC
GGGGAAATGTGCGCGGAACCCCTATTTGTTTATTTTTCTAAATACATTCAAATATGTATCCGCTCATGAG
ACAATAACCCTGATAAATGCTTCAATAATATTGAAAAAGGAAGAGTATGAGTATTCAACATTTCCGTGTC
GCCCTTATTCCCTTTTTTGCGGCATTTTGCCTTCCTGTTTTTGCTCACCCAGAAACGCTGGTGAAAGTAA
AAGATGCTGAAGATCAGTTGGGTGCACGAGTGGGTTACATCGAACTGGATCTCAACAGCGGTAAGATCCT
TGAGAGTTTTCGCCCCGAAGAACGTTTTCCAATGATGAGCACTTTTAAAGTTCTGCTATGTGGCGCGGTA
TTATCCCGTATTGACGCCGGGCAAGAGCAACTCGGTCGCCGCATACACTATTCTCAGAATGACTTGGTTG
AGTACTCACCAGTCACAGAAAAGCATCTTACGGATGGCATGACAGTAAGAGAATTATGCAGTGCTGCCAT
AACCATGAGTGATAACACTGCGGCCAACTTACTTCTGACAACGATCGGAGGACCGAAGGAGCTAACCGCT
TTTTTGCACAACATGGGGGATCATGTAACTCGCCTTGATCGTTGGGAACCGGAGCTGAATGAAGCCATAC
CAAACGACGAGCGTGACACCACGATGCCTGTAGCAATGGCAACAACGTTGCGCAAACTATTAACTGGCGA
ACTACTTACTCTAGCTTCCCGGCAACAATTAATAGACTGGATGGAGGCGGATAAAGTTGCAGGACCACTT
CTGCGCTCGGCCCTTCCGGCTGGCTGGTTTATTGCTGATAAATCTGGAGCCGGTGAGCGTGGGTCTCGCG
GTATCATTGCAGCACTGGGGCCAGATGGTAAGCCCTCCCGTATCGTAGTTATCTACACGACGGGGAGTCA
GGCAACTATGGATGAACGAAATAGACAGATCGCTGAGATAGGTGCCTCACTGATTAAGCATTGGTAACTG
TCAGACCAAGTTTACTCATATATACTTTAGATTGATTTAAAACTTCATTTTTAATTTAAAAGGATCTAGG
TGAAGATCCTTTTTGATAATCTCATGACCAAAATCCCTTAACGTGAGTTTTCGTTCCACTGAGCGTCAGA
CCCCGTAGAAAAGATCAAAGGATCTTCTTGAGATCCTTTTTTTCTGCGCGTAATCTGCTGCTTGCAAACA
AAAAAACCACCGCTACCAGCGGTGGTTTGTTTGCCGGATCAAGAGCTACCAACTCTTTTTCCGAAGGTAA
CTGGCTTCAGCAGAGCGCAGATACCAAATACTGTTCTTCTAGTGTAGCCGTAGTTAGGCCACCACTTCAA
GAACTCTGTAGCACCGCCTACATACCTCGCTCTGCTAATCCTGTTACCAGTGGCTGCTGCCAGTGGCGAT
AAGTCGTGTCTTACCGGGTTGGACTCAAGACGATAGTTACCGGATAAGGCGCAGCGGTCGGGCTGAACGG
GGGGTTCGTGCACACAGCCCAGCTTGGAGCGAACGACCTACACCGAACTGAGATACCTACAGCGTGAGCT
ATGAGAAAGCGCCACGCTTCCCGAAGGGAGAAAGGCGGACAGGTATCCGGTAAGCGGCAGGGTCGGAACA
GGAGAGCGCACGAGGGAGCTTCCAGGGGGAAACGCCTGGTATCTTTATAGTCCTGTCGGGTTTCGCCACC
TCTGACTTGAGCGTCGATTTTTGTGATGCTCGTCAGGGGGGCGGAGCCTATGGAAAAACGCCAGCAACGC
GGCCTTTTTACGGTTCCTGGCCTTTTGCTGGCCTTTTGCTCACATGTTCTTTCCTGCGTTATCCCCTGAT
TCTGTGGATAACCGTATTACCGCCTTTGAGTGAGCTGATACCGCTCGCCGCAGCCGAACGACCGAGCGCA
GCGAGTCAGTGAGCGAGGAAGCGGAAGAGCGCCCAATACGCAAACCGCCTCTCCCCGCGCGTTGGCCGAT
TCATTAATGCAGCTGGCACGACAGGTTTCCCGACTGGAAAGCGGGCAGTGAGCGCAACGCAATTAATGTG
AGTTAGCTCACTCATTAGGCACCCCAGGCTTTACACTTTATGCTTCCGGCTCGTATGTTGTGTGGAATTG
TGAGCGGATAACAATTTCACACAGGAAACAGCTATGACCATGATTACGCCAAGCGCGCAATTAACCCTCA
CTAAAGGGAACAAAAGCTGGAGCTGCAAGC
Features (pLannotate 1.2.2; 31 found; start..end, strand, type, name):
      5..231     +  promoter       RSV promoter: Rous sarcoma virus enhancer/promoter
    232..412     +  LTR            5' LTR (truncated): truncated 5' long terminal repeat (LTR) from HIV-1
    459..584     +  misc_feature   HIV-1 Ψ: packaging signal of human immunodeficiency virus type 1
    568..931     +  CDS            HIV-1 gag (fragment): gag protein from human immunodeficiency virus 1; gag
   1077..1310    +  misc_feature   RRE: The Rev response element (RRE) of HIV-1 allows for Rev-dependent mRNA export from the nucleus to the cytoplasm.
   1687..1713    +  CDS            Rev (fragment): human immunodeficiency virus 1 (HIV-1) Rev protein; rev; enhances nuclear export of unspliced and incompletely spliced viral mRNAs
   1720..1743    +  promoter       SV40 promoter (fragment): SV40 early promoter
   1744..1815    +  promoter       SV40 promoter (fragment): SV40 enhancer and early promoter
   1839..1974    +  rep_origin     SV40 ori: SV40 origin of replication
   2020..2616    +  CDS            PuroR (fragment): puromycin N-acetyltransferase; pac from Streptomyces; confers resistance to puromycin
   2665..2782    +  misc_feature   cPPT/CTS: central polypurine tract and central termination sequence of HIV-1
   2847..2913    +  CDS            small t antigen (fragment): SV40 (simian virus 40) small t antigen
   2920..4098    +  promoter       EF-1α promoter: strong constitutive promoter for human elongation factor EF-1α
   4115..5704    +  CDS            SLC45A2: S45A2_HUMAN - Also known as AIM1, MATP. Experimental evidence at transcript level: Swiss-Prot protein existence level 2. Melanocyte differentiation antigen. May transport substances required for melanin biosynthesis (By similarity). From Homo sapiens (Human).
   5720..5773    +  promoter       U6 promoter (fragment): RNA polymerase III promoter for human U6 snRNA
   5815..6403    +  misc_feature   WPRE: woodchuck hepatitis virus posttranscriptional regulatory element
   6454..6473    +  misc_feature   cPPT/CTS (fragment): central polypurine tract and central termination sequence of HIV-1
   6475..6708    +  LTR            3' LTR (ΔU3): self-inactivating 3' long terminal repeat (LTR) from HIV-1
   6786..6907    +  polyA_signal   SV40 poly(A) signal: SV40 polyadenylation signal
   6947..7082    +  rep_origin     SV40 ori: SV40 origin of replication
   7103..7121    -  promoter       T7 promoter: promoter for bacteriophage T7 RNA polymerase
   7129..7284    +  CDS            lacZα (fragment): LacZα fragment of β-galactosidase; lacZ fragment
   7289..7717    +  rep_origin     f1 ori (sequence partly withheld): f1 bacteriophage origin of replication; arrow indicates direction of (+) strand synthesis
   7770..7874    +  promoter       AmpR promoter: bla
   7875..8735    +  CDS            AmpR: β-lactamase; bla; confers resistance to ampicillin, carbenicillin, and related antibiotics
   8906..9494    +  rep_origin     ori: high-copy-number ColE1/pMB1/pBR322/pUC origin of replication
   9677..9769    +  CDS            lacI (fragment): lac repressor; lacI; The lac repressor binds to the lac operator to inhibit transcription in E. coli. This inhibition can be relieved by adding lactose or isopropyl-β-D-thiogalactopyranoside (IPTG).
   9782..9803    +  protein_bind   CAP binding site: CAP binding activates transcription in the presence of cAMP. E. coli catabolite activator protein
   9818..9848    +  promoter       lac promoter: promoter for the E. coli lac operon
   9856..9872    +  protein_bind   lac operator: The lac repressor binds to the lac operator to inhibit transcription in E. coli. This inhibition can be relieved by adding lactose or isopropyl-β-D-thiogalactopyranoside (IPTG). lac repressor encoded by lacI
   9917..9935    +  promoter       T3 promoter: promoter for bacteriophage T3 RNA polymerase
