[The description below was written by a language model from this plasmid's Addgene catalogue record and pLannotate feature annotations shown in this document.]
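Description:
TFORF0829 is a third-generation-style, self-inactivating lentiviral expression plasmid built on the pLX_TRC317 backbone. It belongs to a barcoded ORF library designed for overexpressing transcription factors in mammalian cells. It is maintained in E. coli through a high-copy ColE1/pUC origin with ampicillin resistance (AmpR), and it also carries an f1 origin and remnants of a lacZα/lac promoter cloning region flanked by T7 and T3 promoters. The depositor notes that the plasmid can recombine, as is common for LTR-containing vectors.

The viral portion begins with an RSV promoter fused to a truncated HIV-1 5' LTR, which drives Tat-independent production of genomic RNA in packaging cells. This is followed by the Ψ packaging signal with a partial gag sequence and the Rev response element for nuclear export. It ends with a ΔU3 3' LTR, which inactivates the LTR promoter after integration, and a downstream SV40 polyadenylation signal. Within the provirus, an SV40 early promoter/origin drives puromycin N-acetyltransferase for selection of transduced cells. A cPPT/CTS element, which aids nuclear import of the viral genome, precedes the main cassette. In that cassette, the constitutive EF-1α promoter expresses the human SLC45A2 ORF, and a WPRE enhances transcript stability and expression.

SLC45A2 (also called MATP or AIM1) is annotated as a melanocyte differentiation antigen and putative transporter linked to melanin biosynthesis, not a classical transcription factor. According to the record, each library member carries a unique 24-bp barcode so that ORFs can be identified in pooled screens. The barcode is not annotated in the feature table; a short U6 promoter fragment lies between the ORF and the WPRE. The construct is intended for lentiviral overexpression, either individually or in pooled directed-differentiation screens.
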