Addgene plasmid #141723: TFORF0829
Purpose: Lentiviral vector for overexpressing transcription factor ORFs with unique 24-bp barcodes. Barcodes facilitate identification of transcription factors in pooled screens.
Depositing lab: Feng Zhang. Depositing organization: Broad Institute. Publication: A transcription factor atlas of directed differentiation. Joung J, Ma S, Tay T, Geiger-Schuller KR, Kirchgatterer PC, Verdine VK, Guo B, Arias-Garcia MA, Allen WE, Singh A, Kuksenko O, Abudayyeh OO, Gootenberg JS, Fu Z, Macrae RK, Buenrostro JD, Regev A, Zhang F. Cell. 2023 Jan 5;186(1):209-229.e26. doi: 10.1016/j.cell.2022.11.026. PubMed 36608654.
Backbone
  Vector backbone: pLX_TRC317
  Backbone manufacturer: Broad Institute Genetic Perturbation Platform
  Backbone size w/o insert (bp): 8264
  Vector type: Mammalian Expression, Lentiviral
  Selectable markers: Puromycin
Growth in bacteria
  Bacterial resistance: Ampicillin, 100 μg/mL
  Growth temperature: 37°C
  Growth strain: NEB Stable
  Copy number: High Copy
Gene/Insert
  Gene/Insert name: SLC45A2
  Species: H. sapiens (human)
  Insert size (bp): 1694
  Entrez Gene: SLC45A2 (a.k.a. 1A1, AIM1, MATP, OCA4, SHEP5)
  Promoter: EF1a
  Cloning method: Unknown
  Sequencing primers: 5′ GGGTGGAGACTGAAGTTAGGCCAG; 3′ CACATAGCGTAAAAGGAGCAACATAG
Terms and licenses: Academic/Nonprofit Terms; Industry Terms: Not Available to Industry
Depositor comments: NM_016180,ENST00000296589 . The transcription factor ORF portion of this plasmid was synthesized by Genewiz. Please test multiple small colonies in case of plasmid recombination. To make this collection available in a timely manner, a portion of this collection was not fully sequenced by Addgene. If an Addgene verified full plasmid sequence is not available, please contact us prior to placing an order to request the full sequence.
How to cite: TFORF0829 was a gift from Feng Zhang (Addgene plasmid # 141723 ; http://n2t.net/addgene:141723 ; RRID:Addgene_141723)
