>Addgene plasmid #141723 | TFORF0829 | depositor partial sequence | sequence record 277306 | Insert
ACCGCCACCATGGGTAGCAACAGTGGGCAGGCTGGCCGCCACATCTATAAATCCCTAGCTGATGATGGCC
CCTTTGACTCTGTGGAGCCGCCTAAAAGACCCACCAGCAGACTCATCATGCACAGCATGGCCATGTTCGG
AAGAGAGTTCTGCTACGCGGTGGAGGCAGCGTATGTGACCCCAGTCCTGCTCAGCGTAGGTCTGCCCAGC
AGCCTGTACAGCATTGTGTGGTTCCTCAGCCCCATCCTGGGATTCCTGCTGCAGCCCGTGGTCGGATCGG
CCAGCGACCACTGCCGGTCCAGGTGGGGCCGCCGGAGACCCTACATCCTCACCCTGGGAGTCATGATGCT
CGTGGGCATGGCTCTGTACCTCAATGGGGCTACTGTTGTAGCAGCTTTGATTGCTAACCCAAGGAGGAAG
CTGGTTTGGGCCATAAGTGTCACCATGATAGGTGTCGTTCTCTTTGATTTTGCTGCCGACTTCATTGATG
GGCCCATCAAAGCCTACTTATTTGATGTCTGCTCCCATCAGGACAAGGAGAAGGGCCTCCACTACCATGC
CCTCTTCACAGGTTTTGGAGGTGCCCTGGGTTACCTTTTGGGTGCTATAGACTGGGCCCATCTGGAGCTG
GGAAGACTGTTGGGTACAGAATTCCAGGTCATGTTCTTCTTCTCTGCATTGGTGCTCACTTTGTGTTTTA
CTGTTCATCTGTGCAGTATCTCTGAAGCCCCACTTACAGAGGTTGCAAAGGGCATTCCCCCACAGCAAAC
CCCTCAGGACCCTCCATTGTCATCAGATGGAATGTACGAGTATGGTTCTATCGAGAAAGTTAAAAATGGT
TACGTAAATCCAGAGCTGGCAATGCAGGGAGCAAAAAACAAAAATCATGCTGAACAGACTCGCAGGGCAA
TGACATTAAAGTCACTGCTGAGAGCACTGGTGAACATGCCTCCTCACTACCGCTACCTTTGCATCAGCCA
CCTCATTGGATGGACAGCCTTCCTGTCCAACATGCTGTTCTTCACAGATTTCATGGGCCAGATTGTGTAC
CGCGGGGATCCCTATAGTGCACACAACTCCACAGAGTTTCTCATCTACGAAAGAGGAGTCGAGGTTGGAT
GTTGGGGCTTGTGCATCAACTCCGTGTTTTCCTCACTTTATTCTTACTTTCAGAAAGTTTTGGTATCCTA
CATTGGATTAAAGGGTCTTTACTTCACGGGATATTTGCTGTTTGGCCTGGGGACGGGATTTATTGGGCTC
TTCCCGAATGTCTACTCCACCCTGGTCCTGTGCAGCCTGTTTGGTGTAATGTCCAGCACCCTGTACACTG
TGCCCTTTAACCTCATTACTGAGTACCACCGCGAGGAAGAAAAGGAGAGGCAGCAGGCCCCAGGAGGGGA
CCCAGACAACAGCGTGAGAGGGAAGGGCATGGACTGCGCCACCCTCACATGCATGGTGCAGCTGGCTCAG
ATCCTGGTCGGAGGTGGCCTGGGCTTTCTGGTCAACACAGCCGGGACCGTTGTCGTCGTGGTGATCACAG
CGTCTGCGGTGGCACTGATAGGCTGTTGCTTTGTCGCTCTCTTTGTTAGATATGTGGATTAGTAATGAAC
TAGTCCGTAACTTGAAAGTATTTCGATTTCTTGGCTTTATATATCTTGTGGAAAGGACGACCTGAACACA
TAATGTCTTGGGTT
