>Addgene plasmid #141723 | TFORF0829 | depositor partial sequence | sequence record 277307 | Barcode
CCTGAACACATAATGTCTTGGGTT
